Addgene plasmid #42493: FLT1A
Purpose: Bacterial expression for structure determination; may not be full ORF
Depositing lab: Nicola Burgess-Brown. Depositing organization: University of Oxford.
Backbone
  Vector backbone: pNIC28-Bsa4
  Backbone manufacturer: SGC
  Vector type: Bacterial Expression
Growth in bacteria
  Bacterial resistance: Kanamycin, 50 μg/mL
  Growth temperature: 37°C
  Growth strain: Mach1 ;
  Copy number: High Copy
Gene/Insert
  Gene/Insert name: FLT1A (alt names: FLT1A; gi|4503749; PDB:3HNG)
  Species: H. sapiens (human)
  Insert size (bp): 1174
  Mutation: See Comments
  Tag / fusion protein: His6-TEV (N terminal on insert)
  Cloning method: Ligation Independent Cloning
  Sequencing primers: 5′ T7; 3′ T7-term
Terms and licenses: Academic/Nonprofit Terms; Industry Terms: Not Available to Industry
Depositor comments: http://www.thesgc.org/structures/3HNG/ Use BL21(DE3)-R3-pRARE2 strain for expression.
How to cite: FLT1A was a gift from Nicola Burgess-Brown (Addgene plasmid # 42493 ; http://n2t.net/addgene:42493 ; RRID:Addgene_42493)
