[The description below was written by a language model from this plasmid's Addgene catalogue record.]
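Description:
FLT1A is a bacterial expression plasmid built on the pNIC28-Bsa4 backbone from the SGC, designed to produce a fragment of human FLT1 in E. coli for structural biology. It is a high-copy plasmid selected with kanamycin. The record does not include a feature table, so the origin of replication and the promoter are not explicitly listed. However, the recommended sequencing primers are T7 and T7-term, which indicates that the insert sits between a T7 promoter and T7 terminator, and the depositor's note recommending a DE3 lysogen expression strain that carries a rare-codon helper plasmid is consistent with T7 RNA polymerase-driven expression.

The insert is about 1.2 kb of human FLT1 coding sequence, introduced by ligation-independent cloning. The catalogue states that it may not represent the full open reading frame, and its size is in keeping with a domain-level construct rather than the whole receptor; the record does not state which residues or domain are covered. It is fused at the N terminus to a hexahistidine tag followed by a TEV protease recognition site, an arrangement that allows immobilised metal affinity purification and then removal of the tag to leave near-native protein. The mutation field refers only to the depositor comments, which do not spell out any specific sequence changes, so any deviations from the reference sequence are not documented here. The entry is linked to a deposited protein structure, and the construct is intended for recombinant production of FLT1 protein for crystallisation and structure determination.
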