>Addgene plasmid #42493 | FLT1A | depositor partial sequence | sequence record 57325 | FLT1A sequence 1174 bps
CATATGCACCATCATCATCATCATTCTTCTGGTGTAGATCTGGGTACCGAGAACCTGTACTTCCAATCCA
TGCCGGATGAAGTGCCACTGGACGAGCAGTGCGAACGTCTGCCTTATGATGCGAGCAAATGGGAGTTTGC
CCGCGAACGTCTGAAACTGGGCAAATCTCTGGGTCGCGGGGCATTCGGAAAAGTTGTCCAAGCTAGTGCG
TTTGGCATTAAAAAATCACCGACCTGTCGTACGGTAGCCGTGAAAATGCTGAAAGAAGGTGCAACTGCTT
CCGAGTACAAAGCGCTGATGACAGAACTGAAAATCCTGACCCATATTGGGCACCATCTGAATGTTGTCAA
CCTGCTGGGAGCCTGCACGAAACAGGGCGGTCCACTGATGGTAATCGTGGAGTATTGTAAATACGGCAAT
CTGTCGAACTATCTGAAAAGCAAACGCGACCTGTTCTTTCTGAATAAAGATGCAGCTCTGCACATGGAAC
CTAAAAAAGAAAAAATGGAGCCGGGTCTGGAACAAGGGAAAAAACCGCGTCTGGACTCTGTTACTAGTTC
AGAGTCCTTCGCGTCGTCAGGTTTCCAGGAAGATAAATCTCTGTCTGACGTGGAAGAGGAAGAGGACTCA
GATGGCTTCTACAAAGAACCAATTACAATGGAGGACCTGATCTCCTATTCGTTTCAGGTGGCCCGCGGTA
TGGAGTTCCTGAGCTCTCGTAAATGCATTCATCGCGATCTGGCAGCTCGTAACATCCTGCTGAGTGAAAA
TAACGTAGTTAAAATTTGTGACTTTGGCCTGGCGCGCGATATCTACAAAAATCCTGATTATGTGCGTAAA
GGTGACACCCGCCTGCCGCTGAAATGGATGGCCCCGGAAAGTATCTTTGATAAAATCTATTCCACGAAAA
GCGATGTCTGGTCGTACGGGGTTCTGCTGTGGGAGATTTTCTCTCTGGGAGGCAGTCCATATCCTGGTGT
ACAAATGGATGAAGATTTTTGCTCACGTCTGCGCGAGGGGATGCGTATGCGCGCACCGGAATACAGCACC
CCAGAAATCTATCAGATTATGCTGGACTGTTGGCACCGTGATCCGAAAGAGCGCCCTCGTTTCGCGGAAC
TGGTGGAGAAACTGGGCGACCTGCTGTGACAGTAAAGGTGGATACGGATCCGAA
