>Addgene plasmid #42493 | FLT1A | addgene partial sequence | sequence record 59401 | T7 5'-TAATACGACTCACTATAGGG-3'
ATTCCCCTCTAGAAATAATTTTGTTTAACTTTAAGAAGGAGATATACATATGCACCATCATCATCATCAT
TCTTCTGGTGTAGATCTGGGTACCGAGAACCTGTACTTCCAATCCATGCCGGATGAAGTGCCACTGGACG
AGCAGTGCGAACGTCTGCCTTATGATGCGAGCAAATGGGAGTTTGCCCGCGAACGTCTGAAACTGGGCAA
ATCTCTGGGTCGCGGGGCATTCGGAAAAGTTGTCCAAGCTAGTGCGTTTGGCATTAAAAAATCACCGACC
TGTCGTACGGTAGCCGTGAAAATGCTGAAAGAAGGTGCAACTGCTTCCGAGTACAAAGCGCTGATGACAG
AACTGAAAATCCTGACCCATATTGGGCACCATCTGAATGTTGTCAACCTGCTGGGAGCCTGCACGAAACA
GGGCGGTCCACTGATGGTAATCGTGGAGTATTGTAAATACGGCAATCTGTCGAACTATCTGAAAAGCAAA
CGCGACCTGTTCTTTCTGAATAAAGATGCAGCTCTGCACATGGAACCTAAAAAAGAAAAAATGGAGCCGG
GTCTGGAACAAGGGAAAAAACCGCGTCTGGACTCTGTTACTAGTTCAGAGTCCTTCGCGTCGTCAGGTTT
CCAGGAAGATAAATCTCTGTCTGACGTGGAAGAGGAAGAGGACTCAGATGGCTTCTACAAAGAACCAATT
ACAATGGAGGACCTGATCTCCTATTCGTTTCAGGTGGCCCGCGGTATGGAGTTCCTGAGCTCTCGTAAAT
GCATTCATCGCGATCTGGCAGCTCGTAACATCCTGCTGAGTGAAAATAACGTAGTTAAAATTTGTGACTT
TGGCCTGGCGCGCGATATCTACAAAAATCCTGATTATGTGCGTAAAGGTGACACCCGCCTGCCGCTGAAA
TGGATGGCCCCGGAAAGTATCTTTGATAAAATCTATT
